Addgene plasmid #220733: AiP20025 - pAAV-AiE2564m-minBG-iCre(R297T)-BGHpA
Purpose: AiE2564m is an enhancer sequence, designed to induce cre-dependent recombination in specific populations of brain cells
Depositing lab: Allen Institute for Brain Science & Bosiljka Tasic. Depositing organization: Allen Institute. Publication: A suite of enhancer AAVs and transgenic mouse lines for genetic access to cortical cell types. Ben-Simon Y, Hooper M, Narayan S, Daigle TL, Dwivedi D, Way SW, Oster A, Stafford DA, Mich JK, Taormina MJ, Martinez RA, Opitz-Araya X, Roth JR, Alexander JR, Allen S, Amster A, Arbuckle J, Ayala A, Baker PM, Bakken TE, Barcelli T, Barta S, Bendrick J, Bertagnolli D, Bielstein C, Bishwakarma P, Bowlus J, Boyer G, Brouner K, Casian B, Casper T, Chakka AB, Chakrabarty R, Chance RK, Chavan S, Clark M, Colbert K, Collman F, Daniel S, Departee M, DiValentin P, Donadio N, Dotson N, Egdorf T, Fliss T, Gabitto M, Garcia J, Gary A, Gasperini M, Gloe J, Goldy J, Gore BB, Graybuck L, Greisman N, Haeseleer F, Halterman C, Haradon Z, Hastings SD, Helback O, Ho W, Hockemeyer D, Huang C, Huff S, Hunker A, Johansen N, Jones D, Juneau Z, Kalmbach B, Kannan M, Khem S, Kussick E, Kutsal R, Larsen R, Lee C, Lee AY, Leibly M, Lenz GH, Li S, Liang E, Lusk N, Madigan Z, Malloy J, Malone J, McCue R, Melchor J, Mollenkopf T, Moosman S, Morin E, Newman D, Ng L, Ngo K, Omstead V, Otto S, Oyama A, Pena N, Pham T, Phillips E, Pom CA, Potekhina L, Ransford S, Ray PL, Rette D, Reynoldson C, Rimorin C, Rocha D, Ruiz A, Sanchez REA, Sawyer L, Sedeno-Cortes A, Sevigny JP, Shapovalova N, Shepard N, Shulga L, Sigler AR, Siverts L, Soliman S, Somasundaram S, Staats B, Stewart K, Szelenyi E, Tieu M, Trader C, Tran A, van Velthoven CTJ, Walker M, Wang Y, Weed N, Wirthlin M, Wood T, Wynalda B, Yao Z, Zhou T, Ariza J, Dee N, Reding M, Ronellenfitch K, Mufti S, Sunkin SM, Smith KA, Esposito L, Waters J, Thyagarajan B, Yao S, Lein ES, Zeng H, Levi BP, Ngai J, Ting JT, Tasic B. Cell. 2025 May 16:S0092-8674(25)00513-6. doi: 10.1016/j.cell.2025.05.002. PubMed 40403729.
Backbone
  Vector backbone: pAAV2
  Vector type: AAV
Growth in bacteria
  Bacterial resistance: Ampicillin, 100 μg/mL
  Growth temperature: 37°C
  Growth strain: NEB Stable
  Copy number: High Copy
Gene/Insert
  Gene/Insert name: iCre(R297T)
  Species: Synthetic
  Promoter: minBG
  Cloning method: Gibson Cloning
Terms and licenses: Academic/Nonprofit Terms; Industry Terms: Not Available to Industry
Depositor comments: 5' Cloning Site: MluI (not destroyed), 3' Cloning Site: SgrAI (not destroyed).
How to cite: AiP20025 - pAAV-AiE2564m-minBG-iCre(R297T)-BGHpA was a gift from Allen Institute for Brain Science & Bosiljka Tasic (Addgene plasmid # 220733 ; http://n2t.net/addgene:220733 ; RRID:Addgene_220733)
