[The description below was written by a language model from this plasmid's Addgene catalogue record and pLannotate feature annotations shown in this document.]
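Description:
AiP20025 - pAAV-AiE2564m-minBG-iCre(R297T)-BGHpA is an adeno-associated virus transfer plasmid built on a pAAV2 backbone, about 4.7 kb in total, intended for packaging into recombinant AAV and delivery to brain tissue. It is propagated in E. coli as a high-copy plasmid through a ColE1/pUC-type origin and selected with ampicillin via the β-lactamase gene and its native promoter. The backbone also carries an f1 phage origin and small remnants of the pBR322 bom and rop regions. AAV2 inverted terminal repeats flank the payload and provide the signals for replication and encapsidation of the viral genome. The annotation finds a complete right-hand ITR, while the left-hand ITR is detected only as two short fragments, which may simply reflect the difficulty of sequencing and annotating these repeats.

Between the ITRs lies a compact enhancer-driven expression cassette. The AiE2564m enhancer is placed upstream of a minimal beta-globin promoter (minBG). Neither element is called in the automated feature table, but both presumably occupy the unannotated stretch preceding the coding sequence. A minimal promoter has little activity on its own, so transcription depends on the enhancer, which is meant to restrict expression to particular brain cell populations; the record does not say which ones. The cassette drives iCre(R297T), a synthetic, codon-improved Cre recombinase carrying an R297T substitution, and is terminated by the bovine growth hormone polyadenylation signal. Depositor notes indicate Gibson assembly, with MluI and SgrAI sites retained.

The vector is used to express Cre in enhancer-defined cells, triggering recombination at loxP sites in Cre-dependent reporter or effector alleles or co-delivered viruses. It belongs to a suite of enhancer AAVs for genetic access to cortical cell types.
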