Features (pLannotate 1.2.2; 12 found; start..end, strand, type, name):
     12..39      +  repeat_region  AAV2 ITR (fragment): inverted terminal repeat of adeno-associated virus serotype 2 inverted
     68..95      +  repeat_region  AAV2 ITR (fragment): inverted terminal repeat of adeno-associated virus serotype 2 inverted
    696..1721    +  CDS            cre: RECR_BPP1 - Experimental evidence at protein level: Swiss-Prot protein existence level 1. Catalyzes site-specific recombination between two 34-base- pair LOXP sites. Its role is to maintain the phage genome as a monomeric unit-copy plasmid in the lysogenic state. From Escherichia phage P1 (Bacteriophage P1).
   1761..1872    +  polyA_signal   bGH poly(A) signal: bovine growth hormone polyadenylation signal
   1990..2130    +  repeat_region  AAV2 ITR: inverted terminal repeat of adeno-associated virus serotype 2 inverted
   2135..2186    -  misc_feature   bom (fragment): basis of mobility region from pBR322
   2205..2660    +  rep_origin     f1 ori (sequence partly withheld): f1 bacteriophage origin of replication; arrow indicates direction of (+) strand synthesis
   2661..2710    -  misc_feature   bom (fragment): basis of mobility region from pBR322
   2812..2847    -  CDS            rop (fragment): Rop protein, which maintains plasmids at low copy number; rop
   2942..3046    +  promoter       AmpR promoter: bla
   3047..3907    +  CDS            AmpR: β-lactamase; bla; confers resistance to ampicillin, carbenicillin, and related antibiotics
   4078..4666    +  rep_origin     ori: high-copy-number ColE1/pMB1/pBR322/pUC origin of replication
>Addgene plasmid #220733 | AiP20025 - pAAV-AiE2564m-minBG-iCre(R297T)-BGHpA | addgene full sequence | sequence record 464333 | Addgene NGS Result
CCTGCAGGCAGCTGCGCGCTCGCTCGCTCACTGAGGCCGCCCGGGCGTCGGGCGACCTTTGGTCGCCCGG
CCTCAGTGAGCGAGCGAGCGCGCAGAGAGGGAGTGGCCAACTCCATCACTAGGGGTTCCTGCGGCCGCAC
GCGTTGTAAGAGTAATAATCGGGAGAATCCAAATGGAAAGAGTAACAGCAGCAATGTCTTTCAAAAAGGA
AGGAGGTTTCCGGTCGCCAGTTAAACTGAGCATGGCGTCATCAGAATCCAGTTCGGTTTCCTATCTTGCT
TCCAGGGGCCTTTAAGTACCAGTTCCATTCTAAGTCCTGATCTTCTCTCAGCCTCCCCCTCCACATCCTG
AGCAGCTCTAATCTCTATCCCACTGCTTCCTTCACACAATCCCTCTTGGAACCATAATACATTCAAAATA
GACTTCCGGCTTTCCTCTCCAGTGTAGCCGCCCCATCTCACCATCTCCATAGCTGGCACCATTTAACTAG
AGACTAAAATAGAAGAGCCACCATTGATTTCTCCCTGTGCCTCAACATCCCATCCTGATCCTTGGAGACT
CCTAAGAAACCTATCCCCACGGAGCTCGGGCTGGGCATAAAAGTCAGGGCAGAGCCATCTATTGCTTACA
TTTGCTTCTGGGATCCAGATCTTTCGAAGCTAGCCACCATGGTGCCCAAGAAGAAGAGGAAAGTCTCCAA
CCTGCTGACTGTGCACCAAAACCTGCCTGCCCTCCCTGTGGATGCCACCTCTGATGAAGTCAGGAAGAAC
CTGATGGACATGTTCAGGGACAGGCAGGCCTTCTCTGAACACACCTGGAAGATGCTCCTGTCTGTGTGCA
GATCCTGGGCTGCCTGGTGCAAGCTGAACAACAGGAAATGGTTCCCTGCTGAACCTGAGGATGTGAGGGA
CTACCTCCTGTACCTGCAAGCCAGAGGCCTGGCTGTGAAGACCATCCAACAGCACCTGGGCCAGCTCAAC
ATGCTGCACAGGAGATCTGGCCTGCCTCGCCCTTCTGACTCCAATGCTGTGTCCCTGGTGATGAGGAGAA
TCAGAAAGGAGAATGTGGATGCTGGGGAGAGAGCCAAGCAGGCCCTGGCCTTTGAACGCACTGACTTTGA
CCAAGTCAGATCCCTGATGGAGAACTCTGACAGATGCCAGGACATCAGGAACCTGGCCTTCCTGGGCATT
GCCTACAACACCCTGCTGCGCATTGCCGAAATTGCCAGAATCAGAGTGAAGGACATCTCCCGCACCGATG
GTGGGAGAATGCTGATCCACATTGGCAGGACCAAGACCCTGGTGTCCACAGCTGGTGTGGAGAAGGCCCT
GTCCCTGGGGGTTACCAAGCTGGTGGAGAGATGGATCTCTGTGTCTGGTGTGGCTGATGACCCCAACAAC
TACCTGTTCTGCCGGGTCAGAAAGAATGGTGTGGCTGCCCCTTCTGCCACCTCCCAACTGTCCACCCGGG
CCCTGGAAGGGATCTTTGAGGCCACCCACCGCCTGATCTATGGTGCCAAGGATGACTCTGGGCAGAGATA
CCTGGCCTGGTCTGGCCACTCTGCCAGAGTGGGTGCTGCCACCGACATGGCCAGGGCTGGTGTGTCCATC
CCTGAAATCATGCAGGCTGGTGGCTGGACCAATGTGAACATTGTGATGAACTACATCAGAAACCTGGACT
CTGAGACTGGGGCCATGGTGAGGCTGCTCGAAGATGGGGACTGAGGCGCGCCGAATTCAAGCTTCTCGAG
AGATCTTCGACTGTGCCTTCTAGTTGCCAGCCATCTGTTGTTTGCCCCTCCCCCGTGCCTTCCTTGACCC
TGGAAGGTGCCACTCCCACTGTCCTTTCCTAATAAAATGAGGAAATTGCATCGCATTGTCTGAGTAGGTG
TCATTCTATTCTGGGGGGTGGGGTGGGGCAGGACAGCAAGGGGGAGGATTGGGAAGACAATAGCAGGCAT
GAGATCTCACGTGCGGACCGAGCGGCCGCAGGAACCCCTAGTGATGGAGTTGGCCACTCCCTCTCTGCGC
GCTCGCTCGCTCACTGAGGCCGGGCGACCAAAGGTCGCCCGACGCCCGGGCTTTGCCCGGGCGGCCTCAG
TGAGCGAGCGAGCGCGCAGCTGCCTGCAGGGGCGCCTGATGCGGTATTTTCTCCTTACGCATCTGTGCGG
TATTTCACACCGCATA
[95 nt withheld, positions 2187-2281]
T
[46 nt withheld, positions 2283-2328]
C
[141 nt withheld, positions 2330-2470]
CCTTTGACGTTGGAGTCCACGTTCTTT
[37 nt withheld, positions 2498-2534]
ACTCTATCTCGGGCTATTCTTTTGATTTATAAGGGATTTTGCCGATTTCGGTCTATTGGTTAAAAAATGA
GCTGATTTAACAAAAATTTAACGCGAATTTTAACAAAATATTAACGTTTACAATTTTATGGTGCACTCTC
AGTACAATCTGCTCTGATGCCGCATAGTTAAGCCAGCCCCGACACCCGCCAACACCCGCTGACGCGCCCT
GACGGGCTTGTCTGCTCCCGGCATCCGCTTACAGACAAGCTGTGACCGTCTCCGGGAGCTGCATGTGTCA
GAGGTTTTCACCGTCATCACCGAAACGCGCGAGACGAAAGGGCCTCGTGATACGCCTATTTTTATAGGTT
AATGTCATGATAATAATGGTTTCTTAGACGTCAGGTGGCACTTTTCGGGGAAATGTGCGCGGAACCCCTA
TTTGTTTATTTTTCTAAATACATTCAAATATGTATCCGCTCATGAGACAATAACCCTGATAAATGCTTCA
ATAATATTGAAAAAGGAAGAGTATGAGTATTCAACATTTCCGTGTCGCCCTTATTCCCTTTTTTGCGGCA
TTTTGCCTTCCTGTTTTTGCTCACCCAGAAACGCTGGTGAAAGTAAAAGATGCTGAAGATCAGTTGGGTG
CACGAGTGGGTTACATCGAACTGGATCTCAACAGCGGTAAGATCCTTGAGAGTTTTCGCCCCGAAGAACG
TTTTCCAATGATGAGCACTTTTAAAGTTCTGCTATGTGGCGCGGTATTATCCCGTATTGACGCCGGGCAA
GAGCAACTCGGTCGCCGCATACACTATTCTCAGAATGACTTGGTTGAGTACTCACCAGTCACAGAAAAGC
ATCTTACGGATGGCATGACAGTAAGAGAATTATGCAGTGCTGCCATAACCATGAGTGATAACACTGCGGC
CAACTTACTTCTGACAACGATCGGAGGACCGAAGGAGCTAACCGCTTTTTTGCACAACATGGGGGATCAT
GTAACTCGCCTTGATCGTTGGGAACCGGAGCTGAATGAAGCCATACCAAACGACGAGCGTGACACCACGA
TGCCTGTAGCAATGGCAACAACGTTGCGCAAACTATTAACTGGCGAACTACTTACTCTAGCTTCCCGGCA
ACAATTAATAGACTGGATGGAGGCGGATAAAGTTGCAGGACCACTTCTGCGCTCGGCCCTTCCGGCTGGC
TGGTTTATTGCTGATAAATCTGGAGCCGGTGAGCGTGGGTCTCGCGGTATCATTGCAGCACTGGGGCCAG
ATGGTAAGCCCTCCCGTATCGTAGTTATCTACACGACGGGGAGTCAGGCAACTATGGATGAACGAAATAG
ACAGATCGCTGAGATAGGTGCCTCACTGATTAAGCATTGGTAACTGTCAGACCAAGTTTACTCATATATA
CTTTAGATTGATTTAAAACTTCATTTTTAATTTAAAAGGATCTAGGTGAAGATCCTTTTTGATAATCTCA
TGACCAAAATCCCTTAACGTGAGTTTTCGTTCCACTGAGCGTCAGACCCCGTAGAAAAGATCAAAGGATC
TTCTTGAGATCCTTTTTTTCTGCGCGTAATCTGCTGCTTGCAAACAAAAAAACCACCGCTACCAGCGGTG
GTTTGTTTGCCGGATCAAGAGCTACCAACTCTTTTTCCGAAGGTAACTGGCTTCAGCAGAGCGCAGATAC
CAAATACTGTTCTTCTAGTGTAGCCGTAGTTAGGCCACCACTTCAAGAACTCTGTAGCACCGCCTACATA
CCTCGCTCTGCTAATCCTGTTACCAGTGGCTGCTGCCAGTGGCGATAAGTCGTGTCTTACCGGGTTGGAC
TCAAGACGATAGTTACCGGATAAGGCGCAGCGGTCGGGCTGAACGGGGGGTTCGTGCACACAGCCCAGCT
TGGAGCGAACGACCTACACCGAACTGAGATACCTACAGCGTGAGCTATGAGAAAGCGCCACGCTTCCCGA
AGGGAGAAAGGCGGACAGGTATCCGGTAAGCGGCAGGGTCGGAACAGGAGAGCGCACGAGGGAGCTTCCA
GGGGGAAACGCCTGGTATCTTTATAGTCCTGTCGGGTTTCGCCACCTCTGACTTGAGCGTCGATTTTTGT
GATGCTCGTCAGGGGGGCGGAGCCTATGGAAAAACGCCAGCAACGCGGCCTTTTTACGGTTCCTGGCCTT
TTGCTGGCCTTTTGCTCACATGT
